Addgene plasmid #227179: AAV-GFAP-TurboID
Purpose: Co-expression of FLAG-tagged-TurboID and T2A-mCherry under the GFAP short promoter by AAV vector
Depositing lab: Junmin Peng. Depositing organization: St. Jude Children's Research Hospital. Publication: Deep Single-Cell-Type Proteome Profiling of Mouse Brain by Nonsurgical AAV-Mediated Proximity Labeling. Sun X, Sun H, Han X, Chen PC, Jiao Y, Wu Z, Zhang X, Wang Z, Niu M, Yu K, Liu D, Dey KK, Mancieri A, Fu Y, Cho JH, Li Y, Poudel S, Branon TC, Ting AY, Peng J. Anal Chem. 2022 Apr 5;94(13):5325-5334. doi: 10.1021/acs.analchem.1c05212. Epub 2022 Mar 22. PubMed 35315655.
Backbone
  Vector backbone: pAAV[Exp]
  Backbone manufacturer: Vector Builder
  Total vector size (bp): 6296
  Vector type: Mammalian Expression, AAV
Growth in bacteria
  Bacterial resistance: Ampicillin, 100 μg/mL
  Growth temperature: 37°C
  Growth strain: NEB Stable
  Copy number: High Copy
Gene/Insert
  Gene/Insert name: TurboID
  Promoter: GFAP_short
  Tag / fusion protein: FLAG (N terminal on insert); T2A-mCherry (C terminal on insert)
  Cloning method: Gene Synthesis
  Sequencing primers: 5′ n/a
Terms and licenses: Academic/Nonprofit Terms; Industry Terms: Not Available to Industry
How to cite: AAV-GFAP-TurboID was a gift from Junmin Peng (Addgene plasmid # 227179 ; http://n2t.net/addgene:227179 ; RRID:Addgene_227179)
