[The description below was written by a language model from this plasmid's Addgene catalogue record and pLannotate feature annotations shown in this document.]
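Description:
AAV-GFAP-TurboID is a 6,296 bp adeno-associated virus transfer plasmid built on the commercial pAAV[Exp] backbone for mammalian expression. It is maintained in bacteria through a high-copy ColE1/pUC-type origin and an ampicillin resistance gene (β-lactamase with its own promoter). The backbone also carries an f1 phage origin and small remnants of the pBR322 bom and rop regions. Two AAV2 inverted terminal repeats flank the expression cassette. These are the cis elements needed to replicate and package the intervening DNA into AAV particles when rep, cap and helper functions are supplied in trans.

Between the ITRs, the catalogue entry lists a short GFAP promoter, a glial fibrillary acidic protein-derived element generally used to restrict expression to astrocytes. The feature table does not annotate it directly, but the unannotated interval between the attB4 and attB1 Gateway-type sites, left over from modular assembly, is where it would be expected to sit. Downstream is a single open reading frame encoding an N-terminal 3xFLAG tag fused to TurboID, an engineered E. coli biotin ligase with high catalytic efficiency for proximity labeling. This is followed by a T2A peptide and mCherry. Ribosomal skipping at T2A yields separate FLAG-TurboID and mCherry proteins, so red fluorescence marks transduced cells while the ligase biotinylates nearby proteins and can be detected through its epitope tag. An attB2 site follows the reading frame, and a WPRE and bovine growth hormone polyadenylation signal enhance transcript stability and processing.

According to the record, the construct was used for AAV-mediated, cell-type-specific proximity labeling to profile proteomes in the mouse brain.
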