Features (pLannotate 1.2.2; 18 found; start..end, strand, type, name):
      1..141     -  repeat_region  AAV2 ITR: inverted terminal repeat of adeno-associated virus serotype 2 inverted
    148..168     +  protein_bind   attB4: mutant version of attB; core recombination site for the Gateway® BP reaction BP Clonase™
    850..870     +  protein_bind   attB1: mutant version of attB; core recombination site for the Gateway® BP reaction BP Clonase™
    883..948     +  CDS            3xFLAG: three tandem FLAG® epitope tags, followed by an enterokinase cleavage site
    955..1911    +  CDS            TurboID: mutant of the E. coli biotin ligase BioID engineered for improved catalytic efficiency (Branon et al., 2018)
   1921..1974    +  CDS            T2A: 2A peptide from Thosea asigna virus capsid protein Eukaryotic ribosomes fail to insert a peptide bond between the Gly and Pro residues, yielding separate polypeptides.
   1975..2682    +  CDS            mCherry: mCherry is a basic (constitutively fluorescent) red fluorescent protein published in 2004, derived from Discosoma sp.. It is reported to be a very rapidly-maturing monomer with low acid sensitivity.
   2689..2709    -  protein_bind   attB2: mutant version of attB; core recombination site for the Gateway® BP reaction BP Clonase™
   2720..3308    +  misc_feature   WPRE: woodchuck hepatitis virus posttranscriptional regulatory element
   3344..3455    +  polyA_signal   bGH poly(A) signal: bovine growth hormone polyadenylation signal
   3559..3699    +  repeat_region  AAV2 ITR: inverted terminal repeat of adeno-associated virus serotype 2 inverted
   3704..3755    -  misc_feature   bom (fragment): basis of mobility region from pBR322
   3774..4229    +  rep_origin     f1 ori (sequence partly withheld): f1 bacteriophage origin of replication; arrow indicates direction of (+) strand synthesis
   4230..4279    -  misc_feature   bom (fragment): basis of mobility region from pBR322
   4381..4416    -  CDS            rop (fragment): Rop protein, which maintains plasmids at low copy number; rop
   4511..4615    +  promoter       AmpR promoter: bla
   4616..5476    +  CDS            AmpR: β-lactamase; bla; confers resistance to ampicillin, carbenicillin, and related antibiotics
   5647..6235    +  rep_origin     ori: high-copy-number ColE1/pMB1/pBR322/pUC origin of replication
>Addgene plasmid #227179 | AAV-GFAP-TurboID | addgene full sequence | sequence record 450141 | Addgene NGS Result
CCTGCAGGCAGCTGCGCGCTCGCTCGCTCACTGAGGCCGCCCGGGCAAAGCCCGGGCGTCGGGCGACCTT
TGGTCGCCCGGCCTCAGTGAGCGAGCGAGCGCGCAGAGAGGGAGTGGCCAACTCCATCACTAGGGGTTCC
TTCTAGACAACTTTGTATAGAAAAGTTGAACATATCCTGGTGTGGAGTAGGGGACGCTGCTCTGACAGAG
GCTCGGGGGCCTGAGCTGGCTCTGTGAGCTGGGGAGGAGGCAGACAGCCAGGCCTTGTCTGCAAGCAGAC
CTGGCAGCATTGGGCTGGCCGCCCCCCAGGGCCTCCTCTTCATGCCCAGTGAATGACTCACCTTGGCACA
GACACAATGTTCGGGGTGGGCACAGTGCCTGCTTCCCGCCGCACCCCAGCCCCCCTCAAATGCCTTCCGA
GAAGCCCATTGAGCAGGGGGCTTGCATTGCACCCCAGCCTGACAGCCTGGCATCTTGGGATAAAAGCAGC
ACAGCCCCCTAGGGGCTGCCCTTGCTGTGTGGCGCCACCGGCGGTGGAGAACAAGGCTCTATTCAGCCTG
TGCCCAGGAAAGGGGATCAGGGGATGCCCAGGCATGGACAGTGGGTGGCAGGGGGGGAGAGGAGGGCTGT
CTGCTTCCCAGAAGTCCAAGGACACAAATGGGTGAGGGGAGAGCTCTCCCCATAGCTGGGCTGCGGCCCA
ACCCCACCCCCTCAGGCTATGCCAGGGGGTGTTGCCAGGGGCACCCGGGCATCGCCAGTCTAGCCCACTC
CTTCATAAAGCCCTCGCATCCCAGGAGCGAGCAGAGCCAGAGCAGGTTGGAGAGGAGACGCATCACCTCC
GCTGCTCGCCAAGTTTGTACAAAAAAGCAGGCTGCCACCATGGACTACAAAGACCATGACGGTGATTATA
AAGATCATGATATCGATTACAAGGATGACGATGACAAGGCTAGCAAAGACAATACTGTGCCTCTGAAGCT
GATCGCTCTCCTGGCTAATGGCGAGTTCCATAGTGGCGAACAGCTGGGAGAAACCCTGGGCATGTCCAGG
GCCGCTATCAACAAGCACATTCAGACTCTGCGCGACTGGGGCGTGGACGTGTTCACCGTGCCCGGAAAGG
GCTACTCTCTGCCCGAGCCTATCCCGCTGCTGAACGCTAAACAGATTCTGGGACAGCTGGACGGCGGGAG
CGTGGCAGTCCTGCCTGTGGTCGACTCCACCAATCAGTACCTGCTGGATCGAATCGGCGAGCTGAAGAGT
GGGGATGCTTGCATTGCAGAATATCAGCAGGCAGGGAGAGGAAGCAGAGGGAGGAAATGGTTCTCTCCTT
TTGGAGCTAACCTGTACCTGAGTATGTTTTGGCGCCTGAAGCGGGGACCAGCAGCAATCGGCCTGGGCCC
GGTCATCGGAATTGTCATGGCAGAAGCGCTGCGAAAGCTGGGAGCAGACAAGGTGCGAGTCAAATGGCCC
AATGACCTGTATCTGCAGGATAGAAAGCTGGCAGGCATCCTGGTGGAGCTGGCCGGAATAACAGGCGATG
CTGCACAGATCGTCATTGGCGCCGGGATTAACGTGGCTATGAGGCGCGTGGAGGAAAGCGTGGTCAATCA
GGGCTGGATCACACTGCAGGAAGCAGGGATTAACCTGGACAGGAATACTCTGGCCGCTACGCTGATCCGA
GAGCTGCGGGCAGCCCTGGAACTGTTCGAGCAGGAAGGCCTGGCTCCATATCTGCCACGGTGGGAGAAGC
TGGATAACTTCATCAATAGACCCGTGAAGCTGATCATTGGGGACAAAGAGATTTTCGGGATTAGCCGGGG
GATTGATAAACAGGGAGCCCTGCTGCTGGAACAGGACGGAGTTATCAAACCCTGGATGGGCGGAGAAATC
AGTCTGCGGTCTGCCGAAAAGGGAAGCGGAGAGGGCAGGGGAAGTCTTCTAACATGCGGGGACGTGGAGG
AAAATCCCGGCCCCATGGTGAGCAAGGGCGAGGAGGATAACATGGCCATCATCAAGGAGTTCATGCGCTT
CAAGGTGCACATGGAGGGCTCCGTGAACGGCCACGAGTTCGAGATCGAGGGCGAGGGCGAGGGCCGCCCC
TACGAGGGCACCCAGACCGCCAAGCTGAAGGTGACCAAGGGTGGCCCCCTGCCCTTCGCCTGGGACATCC
TGTCCCCTCAGTTCATGTACGGCTCCAAGGCCTACGTGAAGCACCCCGCCGACATCCCCGACTACTTGAA
GCTGTCCTTCCCCGAGGGCTTCAAGTGGGAGCGCGTGATGAACTTCGAGGACGGCGGCGTGGTGACCGTG
ACCCAGGACTCCTCCCTGCAGGACGGCGAGTTCATCTACAAGGTGAAGCTGCGCGGCACCAACTTCCCCT
CCGACGGCCCCGTAATGCAGAAGAAGACCATGGGCTGGGAGGCCTCCTCCGAGCGGATGTACCCCGAGGA
CGGCGCCCTGAAGGGCGAGATCAAGCAGAGGCTGAAGCTGAAGGACGGCGGCCACTACGACGCTGAGGTC
AAGACCACCTACAAGGCCAAGAAGCCCGTGCAGCTGCCCGGCGCCTACAACGTCAACATCAAGTTGGACA
TCACCTCCCACAACGAGGACTACACCATCGTGGAACAGTACGAACGCGCCGAGGGCCGCCACTCCACCGG
CGGCATGGACGAGCTGTACAAGTAAACCCAGCTTTCTTGTACAAAGTGGGAATTCCGATAATCAACCTCT
GGATTACAAAATTTGTGAAAGATTGACTGGTATTCTTAACTATGTTGCTCCTTTTACGCTATGTGGATAC
GCTGCTTTAATGCCTTTGTATCATGCTATTGCTTCCCGTATGGCTTTCATTTTCTCCTCCTTGTATAAAT
CCTGGTTGCTGTCTCTTTATGAGGAGTTGTGGCCCGTTGTCAGGCAACGTGGCGTGGTGTGCACTGTGTT
TGCTGACGCAACCCCCACTGGTTGGGGCATTGCCACCACCTGTCAGCTCCTTTCCGGGACTTTCGCTTTC
CCCCTCCCTATTGCCACGGCGGAACTCATCGCCGCCTGCCTTGCCCGCTGCTGGACAGGGGCTCGGCTGT
TGGGCACTGACAATTCCGTGGTGTTGTCGGGGAAGCTGACGTCCTTTCCATGGCTGCTCGCCTGTGTTGC
CACCTGGATTCTGCGCGGGACGTCCTTCTGCTACGTCCCTTCGGCCCTCAATCCAGCGGACCTTCCTTCC
CGCGGCCTGCTGCCGGCTCTGCGGCCTCTTCCGCGTCTTCGCCTTCGCCCTCAGACGAGTCGGATCTCCC
TTTGGGCCGCCTCCCCGCATCGGGAATTCCTAGAGCTCGCTGATCAGCCTCGACTGTGCCTTCTAGTTGC
CAGCCATCTGTTGTTTGCCCCTCCCCCGTGCCTTCCTTGACCCTGGAAGGTGCCACTCCCACTGTCCTTT
CCTAATAAAATGAGGAAATTGCATCGCATTGTCTGAGTAGGTGTCATTCTATTCTGGGGGGTGGGGTGGG
GCAGGACAGCAAGGGGGAGGATTGGGAAGAGAATAGCAGGCATGCTGGGGAGGGCCGCAGGAACCCCTAG
TGATGGAGTTGGCCACTCCCTCTCTGCGCGCTCGCTCGCTCACTGAGGCCGGGCGACCAAAGGTCGCCCG
ACGCCCGGGCTTTGCCCGGGCGGCCTCAGTGAGCGAGCGAGCGCGCAGCTGCCTGCAGGGGCGCCTGATG
CGGTATTTTCTCCTTACGCATCTGTGCGGTATTTCACACCGCATA
[95 nt withheld, positions 3756-3850]
T
[46 nt withheld, positions 3852-3897]
C
[141 nt withheld, positions 3899-4039]
CCTTTGACGTTGGAGTCCACGTTCTTT
[37 nt withheld, positions 4067-4103]
ACTCTATCTCGGGCTATTCTTTTGATTTATAAGGGATTTTGCCGATTTCGGTCTATTGGTTAAAAAATGA
GCTGATTTAACAAAAATTTAACGCGAATTTTAACAAAATATTAACGTTTACAATTTTATGGTGCACTCTC
AGTACAATCTGCTCTGATGCCGCATAGTTAAGCCAGCCCCGACACCCGCCAACACCCGCTGACGCGCCCT
GACGGGCTTGTCTGCTCCCGGCATCCGCTTACAGACAAGCTGTGACCGTCTCCGGGAGCTGCATGTGTCA
GAGGTTTTCACCGTCATCACCGAAACGCGCGAGACGAAAGGGCCTCGTGATACGCCTATTTTTATAGGTT
AATGTCATGATAATAATGGTTTCTTAGACGTCAGGTGGCACTTTTCGGGGAAATGTGCGCGGAACCCCTA
TTTGTTTATTTTTCTAAATACATTCAAATATGTATCCGCTCATGAGACAATAACCCTGATAAATGCTTCA
ATAATATTGAAAAAGGAAGAGTATGAGTATTCAACATTTCCGTGTCGCCCTTATTCCCTTTTTTGCGGCA
TTTTGCCTTCCTGTTTTTGCTCACCCAGAAACGCTGGTGAAAGTAAAAGATGCTGAAGATCAGTTGGGTG
CACGAGTGGGTTACATCGAACTGGATCTCAACAGCGGTAAGATCCTTGAGAGTTTTCGCCCCGAAGAACG
TTTTCCAATGATGAGCACTTTTAAAGTTCTGCTATGTGGCGCGGTATTATCCCGTATTGACGCCGGGCAA
GAGCAACTCGGTCGCCGCATACACTATTCTCAGAATGACTTGGTTGAGTACTCACCAGTCACAGAAAAGC
ATCTTACGGATGGCATGACAGTAAGAGAATTATGCAGTGCTGCCATAACCATGAGTGATAACACTGCGGC
CAACTTACTTCTGACAACGATCGGAGGACCGAAGGAGCTAACCGCTTTTTTGCACAACATGGGGGATCAT
GTAACTCGCCTTGATCGTTGGGAACCGGAGCTGAATGAAGCCATACCAAACGACGAGCGTGACACCACGA
TGCCTGTAGCAATGGCAACAACGTTGCGCAAACTATTAACTGGCGAACTACTTACTCTAGCTTCCCGGCA
ACAATTAATAGACTGGATGGAGGCGGATAAAGTTGCAGGACCACTTCTGCGCTCGGCCCTTCCGGCTGGC
TGGTTTATTGCTGATAAATCTGGAGCCGGTGAGCGTGGAAGCCGCGGTATCATTGCAGCACTGGGGCCAG
ATGGTAAGCCCTCCCGTATCGTAGTTATCTACACGACGGGGAGTCAGGCAACTATGGATGAACGAAATAG
ACAGATCGCTGAGATAGGTGCCTCACTGATTAAGCATTGGTAACTGTCAGACCAAGTTTACTCATATATA
CTTTAGATTGATTTAAAACTTCATTTTTAATTTAAAAGGATCTAGGTGAAGATCCTTTTTGATAATCTCA
TGACCAAAATCCCTTAACGTGAGTTTTCGTTCCACTGAGCGTCAGACCCCGTAGAAAAGATCAAAGGATC
TTCTTGAGATCCTTTTTTTCTGCGCGTAATCTGCTGCTTGCAAACAAAAAAACCACCGCTACCAGCGGTG
GTTTGTTTGCCGGATCAAGAGCTACCAACTCTTTTTCCGAAGGTAACTGGCTTCAGCAGAGCGCAGATAC
CAAATACTGTTCTTCTAGTGTAGCCGTAGTTAGGCCACCACTTCAAGAACTCTGTAGCACCGCCTACATA
CCTCGCTCTGCTAATCCTGTTACCAGTGGCTGCTGCCAGTGGCGATAAGTCGTGTCTTACCGGGTTGGAC
TCAAGACGATAGTTACCGGATAAGGCGCAGCGGTCGGGCTGAACGGGGGGTTCGTGCACACAGCCCAGCT
TGGAGCGAACGACCTACACCGAACTGAGATACCTACAGCGTGAGCTATGAGAAAGCGCCACGCTTCCCGA
AGGGAGAAAGGCGGACAGGTATCCGGTAAGCGGCAGGGTCGGAACAGGAGAGCGCACGAGGGAGCTTCCA
GGGGGAAACGCCTGGTATCTTTATAGTCCTGTCGGGTTTCGCCACCTCTGACTTGAGCGTCGATTTTTGT
GATGCTCGTCAGGGGGGCGGAGCCTATGGAAAAACGCCAGCAACGCGGCCTTTTTACGGTTCCTGGCCTT
TTGCTGGCCTTTTGCTCACATGT
